Addgene plasmid #25568: Py-OAT
Purpose: Bacterial expression for structure determination; may not be full ORF
Depositing lab: Cheryl Arrowsmith. Depositing organization: University of Toronto.
Backbone
  Vector backbone: pET28a-LIC
  Backbone manufacturer: SGC
  Backbone size w/o insert (bp): 7328
  Vector type: Bacterial Expression
Growth in bacteria
  Bacterial resistance: Kanamycin, 50 μg/mL
  Growth temperature: 37°C
  Growth strain: DH5alpha
  Copy number: Low Copy
Gene/Insert
  Gene/Insert name: Py-OAT (alt names: PDB: 1Z7D; Ornithine Aminotransferase; PY00104)
  Species: Plasmodium yoelii
  Insert size (bp): 1242
  Entrez Gene: PY00104
  Tag / fusion protein: His (N terminal on insert)
  Cloning method: Restriction Enzyme
  Sequencing primers: 5′ T7; 3′ T7-term
Terms and licenses: Academic/Nonprofit Terms; Industry Terms: Not Available to Industry
Depositor comments: PDB: 1Z7D http://www.thesgc.org/structures/1Z7D/
How to cite: Py-OAT was a gift from Cheryl Arrowsmith (Addgene plasmid # 25568 ; http://n2t.net/addgene:25568 ; RRID:Addgene_25568)
