[The description below was written by a language model from this plasmid's Addgene catalogue record.]
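Description:
Py-OAT is a bacterial expression plasmid built on the pET28a-LIC backbone, a ligation-independent-cloning derivative of pET28a produced by a structural genomics group. The record lists the empty backbone at 7328 bp. The plasmid confers kanamycin resistance, is described as low copy, and is propagated in a standard cloning strain (DH5alpha). No feature table is provided, so individual backbone elements such as the origin of replication are not itemised. The listed sequencing primers (T7 forward and T7 terminator) are consistent with the insert sitting in a T7 promoter/terminator expression cassette, as is usual for pET-series vectors, where transcription depends on a host that supplies T7 RNA polymerase.

The insert is a 1242 bp coding sequence for ornithine aminotransferase from the rodent malaria parasite Plasmodium yoelii (gene PY00104), fused to an N-terminal His tag that allows purification of the recombinant protein by immobilised metal affinity chromatography. The stated purpose is bacterial expression for structure determination, and the record cautions that the insert may not represent the full open reading frame, as constructs of this type are often trimmed to improve expression or crystallisation. The exact boundaries of the cloned fragment are not given. The depositor links the construct to a deposited crystal structure (PDB entry 1Z7D), so it is best regarded as a source of recombinant P. yoelii ornithine aminotransferase for structural, biochemical or enzymological studies. Although the backbone is designed for ligation-independent cloning, the cloning method is recorded as restriction enzyme.
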