>Addgene plasmid #25568 | Py-OAT | depositor partial sequence | sequence record 11972 | Author sequence
ATGGAATTTGTCAAAGACTTAAAAACACCAGAAGATTATATCAACAACGAATTGAAATATGGAGCTCACA
ATTATGATCCCATTCCTGTTGTATTAAAAAGAGCTAAGGGTGTATTTGTTTATGATGTTAATGATAAAAG
ATACTACGATTTTTTATCTGCATATTCATCAGTTAACCAAGGACATTGTCACCCAAATATATTAAATGCT
ATGATAAATCAAGCTAAGAACTTAACAATTTGTAGTAGAGCCTTTTTTAGTGTACCTTTAGGAATATGTG
AAAGATATCTTACAAACTTACTTGGTTATGATAAAGTGTTAATGATGAATACTGGAGCAGAAGCTAACGA
AACTGCATATAAATTATGTAGAAAATGGGGATATGAAGTTAAAAAGATTCCAGAAAATATGGCTAAAATT
GTTGTATGTAAAAATAATTTTTCAGGAAGAACTTTAGGTTGTATATCTGCATCTACTACAAAAAAATGTA
CTTCTAATTTTGGTCCATTTGCTCCACAATTTTCTAAGGTTCCTTATGATGACTTAGAAGCATTAGAAGA
AGAATTAAAAGATCCAAATGTTTGTGCATTCATTGTTGAACCGATTCAAGGAGAAGCAGGTGTGATTGTA
CCATCAGATAATTATCTCCAAGGTGTATATGATATATGTAAAAAATATAATGTTTTATTTGTTGCTGATG
AAGTTCAAACCGGATTAGGTAGAACCGGTAAATTATTATGTGTACATCACTACAATGTTAAACCAGATGT
AATCTTATTAGGTAAAGCATTATCAGGAGGACATTATCCTATATCCGCTGTTTTAGCAAATGATGATATT
ATGCTTGTTATAAAACCAGGAGAACATGGTTCAACATATGGTGGGAACCCATTAGCTGCATCTATATGTG
TTGAAGCATTGAATGTATTAATTAATGAGAAATTATGTGAAAATGCTGAAAAATTAGGTGGCCCATTTTT
AGAAAATTTAAAAAGAGAATTAAAAGATAGTAAAATTGTTAGAGATGTAAGAGGTAAAGGTTTATTATGT
GCTATTGAATTTAAAAATGAATTAGTTAATGTTTTAGATATTTGCTTAAAATTAAAAGAAAATGGATTAA
TTACAAGAGATGTTCATGACAAAACAATTCGTTTAACACCACCTTTATGTATCACAAAAGAACAATTAGA
TGAATGTACAGAAATAATTGTTAAAACTGTTAAGTTTTTTGATGAGAGGTTT
