>Addgene plasmid #25568 | Py-OAT | addgene partial sequence | sequence record 31551 | 25568 with LacI-R
TTACACCCTGAATTGACTCTCTTCCGGGCGCTATCATGCCATACCGCGAAAGGTTTTGCGCCATTCGATG
GTGTCCGGGATCTCGACGCTCTCCCTTATGCGACTCCTGCATTAGGAAGCAGCCCAGTAGTAGGTTGAGG
CCGTTGAGCACCGCCGCCGCAAGGAATGGTGCATGCAAGGAGATGGCGCCCAACAGTCCCCCGGCCACGG
GGCCTGCCACCATACCCACGCCGAAACAAGCGCTCATGAGCCCGAAGTGGCGAGCCCGATCTTCCCCATC
GGTGATGTCGGCGATATAGGCGCCAGCAACCGCACCTGTGGCGCCGGTGATGCCGGCCACGATGCGTCCG
GCGTAGAGGATCGAGATCTCGATCCCGCGAAATTAATACGACTCACTATAGGGGAATTGTGAGCGGATAA
CAATTCCCCTCTAGAAATAATTTTGTTTAACTTTAAGAAGGAGATATACCATGGGCAGCAGCCATCATCA
TCATCATCACAGCAGCGGCCTGGTTCCGCGTGGTAGTATGGAATTTGTCAAAGACTTAAAAACACCAGAA
GATTATATCAACAACGAATTGAAATATGGAGCTCACAATTATGATCCCATTCCTGTTGTATTAAAAAGAG
CTAAGGGTGTATTTGTTTATGATGTTAATGATAAAAGATACTACGATTTTTTATCTGCATATTCATCAGT
TAACCAAGGACATTGTCACCCAAATATATTAAATGCTATGATAAATCAAGCTAAGAACTTAACAATTTGT
AGTAGAGCCTTTTTTAGTGTACCTTTAGGAATATGTGAAAGATATCTTACAAACTTACTTGGTTATGATA
AAGTGTTAATGATGAATACTGGAGCAGAAGCTAACGAAACTGCATATAAATTATGTAGAAAATGGGGGAT
ATG
